>Addgene plasmid #242492 | pYO829 | addgene full sequence | sequence record 490352 | Addgene NGS Result
TCGCGCGTTTCGGTGATGACGGTGAAAACCTCTGACACATGCAGCTCCCGGAGACGGTCACAGCTTGTCT
GTAAGCGGATGCCGGGAGCAGACAAGCCCGTCAGGGCGCGTCAGCGGGTGTTGGCGGGTGTCGGGGCTGG
CTTAACTATGCGGCATCAGAGCAGATTGTACTGAGAGTGCACCATACCACCTTTTCAATTCATCATTTTT
TTTTTATTCTTTTTTTTGATTTCGGTTTCCTTGAAATTTTTTTGATTCGGTAATCTCCGAACAGAAGGAA
GAACGAAGGAAGGAGCACAGACTTAGATTGGTATATATACGCATATGTAGTGTTGAAGAAACATGAAATT
GCCCAGTATTCTTAACCCAACTGCACAGAACAAAAACCTGCAGGAAACGAAGATAAATCATGTCGAAAGC
TACATATAAGGAACGTGCTGCTACTCATCCTAGTCCTGTTGCTGCCAAGCTATTTAATATCATGCACGAA
AAGCAAACAAACTTGTGTGCTTCATTGGATGTTCGTACCACCAAGGAATTACTGGAGTTAGTTGAAGCAT
TAGGTCCCAAAATTTGTTTACTAAAAACACATGTGGATATCTTGACTGATTTTTCCATGGAGGGCACAGT
TAAGCCGCTAAAGGCATTATCCGCCAAGTACAATTTTTTACTCTTCGAAGACAGAAAATTTGCTGACATT
GGTAATACAGTCAAATTGCAGTACTCTGCGGGTGTATACAGAATAGCAGAATGGGCAGACATTACGAATG
CACACGGTGTGGTGGGCCCAGGTATTGTTAGCGGTTTGAAGCAGGCGGCAGAAGAAGTAACAAAGGAACC
TAGAGGCCTTTTGATGTTAGCAGAATTGTCATGCAAGGGCTCCCTATCTACTGGAGAATATACTAAGGGT
ACTGTTGACATTGCGAAGAGCGACAAAGATTTTGTTATCGGCTTTATTGCTCAAAGAGACATGGGTGGAA
GAGATGAAGGTTACGATTGGTTGATTATGACACCCGGTGTGGGTTTAGATGACAAGGGAGACGCATTGGG
TCAACAGTATAGAACCGTGGATGATGTGGTCTCTACAGGATCTGACATTATTATTGTTGGAAGAGGACTA
TTTGCAAAGGGAAGGGATGCTAAGGTAGAGGGTGAACGTTACAGAAAAGCAGGCTGGGAAGCATATTTGA
GAAGATGCGGCCAGCAAAACTAAAAAACTGTATTATAAGTAAATGCATGTATACTAAACTCACAAATTAG
AGCTTCAATTTAATTATATCAGTTATTACCCTATGCGGTGTGAAATACCGCACAGATGCGTAAGGAGAAA
ATACCGCATCAGGAAATTGTAAGCGTTAATATTTTGTTAAAATTCGCGTTAAATTTTTGTTAAATCAGCT
CATTTTTTAACCAATAGGCCGAAATCGGCAAAATCCCTTATAAATCAAAAGAATAGACCGAGATAGGGT
[37 nt withheld, positions 1470-1506]
AAAGAACGTGGACTCCAACGTCAAAGG
[49 nt withheld, positions 1534-1582]
T
[91 nt withheld, positions 1584-1674]
G
[124 nt withheld, positions 1676-1799]
CCATTCGCCATTCAGGCTGCGCAACTGTTGGGAAGGGCGATCGGTGCGGGCCTCTTCGCTATTACGCCAG
CTGGCGAAAGGGGGATGTGCTGCAAGGCGATTAAGTTGGGTAACGCCAGGGTTTTCCCAGTCACGACGTT
GTAAAACGACGGCCAGTGAGCGCGCGTAATACGACTCACTATAGGGCGAATTGGGTACCATGTCCAGTAT
TTACTCTACCTTGATTCCTTCTCCTGAACTTCATTTCCTAAGCCCTAGTTTCACTCCATTTACATCAGAT
TATATTCACGATGATATAGCGCATAAAGGCCATTCCAGTTATGACGTCATGTTAGATTTATTAGACCCTT
CCAATTCTCTTGTCTCTACCGCGATGAACAATCCAACATATTTTAACGTTTATAATACAATCATTGGTAA
TGTAGAACCTCGTCAGATATCGCGTGCTATGACCAAATTACAACAACGCATCAAATTCCCCTCATGGTCC
TCTTCTGCGATGCACGTTAACATTGGAAGAAGATCGCCATACTTGCCTTTACAACCAAATGAAAACGAAG
TTAGCGGCATGATGTTAAGCAATATGTCTACCGTGGTGAACGTCTTTGAGAATGCGTGCAATACTTTTGA
CAAAGTATTTGCCAAGGGCGCATTTTTAAATAATTATAATGTAGGCGACTTGTTCCAATCAATGCAGAAC
GTTCAAGATGAATTCGCCGAGTCAAGAGAAGTAGTACAAAGCCTGATGGAGGATTATGTAGCTGCAGAAC
AAGATTCGTACTTGGACGATGTACTTGTTGATGATGAAAATATGGTTGGCGAGTTGGAAGAGGACCTGGA
TGCCGACGGTGATCATAAATTAGTATAATGATGCCTTCCTTGTTCAGGAATTTTACCACCGCCCAATAGT
TTTATTATAGTACTCTCAATATATCTATACCAACAACCGCTTCAAATGTATTATCTCCCTTTATAAATTC
TGCACTGTATTGTAATATGTATAAAGCTCTGTACCACTTTTTCATCATTGCATACATCGATAGCGCCTCT
TCAACTTTAGAATTTCCTAAAGGGTAGAAAAACCAGATGATTCAACTCAGCGTAATGGAACGCTCTGTTT
GAAATAAAAAACATCTGTATCGCTGCACGGATTAGTTCGATAATTCAACGACAGTTATACTAATCTTGGT
GATGGAATGAGTACTTTAGCGGAAGTAAGTTTTTGAATTATGCCCCCACTTTTTTTTTTGTTCATGGTGA
CTAACATGAATTAGGTTTATACTATTATTGAGGACGCCGAACAGGAATGTCGAAAAGGAGATTTTACAAA
TGCAAAAGCGAAGTATCAAGAAGCCATTGAAGTTTTAGGTCCGCAGAACGAGAATTTGTCTCAAAATAAA
TTAAGTTCTGACGTTACGCAAGCCATTGACCTATTAAAACAGGACATTACAGCCAAAATCCAAGAATTGG
AACTTTTGATTGAAAAGCAGTCATCAGAAGAAAATAATATTGGAATGGTCAACAACAATATGCTTATTGG
CTCTGTTATTTTAAACAACAAATCTCCGATAAATGGAATAAGCAATGCTAGGAATTGGGATAACCCAGCA
TATCAGGACACTTTAAGTCCCATAAACGATCCACTTCTTATGTCAATTTTAAACCGCTTACAATTTAATT
TGAATAATGATATTCAATTGAAAACAGAAGGAGGAAAAAATTCCAAAAACTCGGAAATGAAGATTAACTT
AAGACTGGAACAATTCAAAAAGGAGTTGGTATTATATGAGCAGAAAAAATGGGACAGCTTAGTAGAAAGT
GCGAAGCAAAGAAGGGATAAGCAAAAAAACGTCGAGGACTACAAAGACCATGACGGTGATTATAAAGATC
ATGATATCGATTACAAGGATGACGATGACAAGTAGAATTCGTGAGCTCGCGAATTTCTTATGATTTATGA
TTTTTATTATTAAATAAGTTATAAAAAAAATAAGTGTATACAAATTTTAAAGTGACTCTTAGGTTTTAAA
ACGAAAATTCTTATTCTTGAGTAACTCTTTCCTGTAGGTCAGGTTGCTTTCTCAGGTATAGCATGAGGTC
GCTCTTATTGACCACACCTCTACCGGCATGCCGAGCAAATGCCTGCAAATCGCTCCCCGCGGCCGCCACC
GCGGTGGAGCTCCAGCTTTTGTTCCCTTTAGTGAGGGTTAATTGCGCGCTTGGCGCTGATGAATCCCCTA
ATGATTTTTATCAAAATCATTAAGTTAAGGTAGATACACATCTTGTCATATGATCAAATGGTTTCGCCAA
AAATCAATAATCAGACAACAAAATGTGCGAACTCGATATTTTACACGACTCTCTTTACCAATTCTGCCCC
GAATTACACTTAAAACGACTCAACAGCTTAACGTTGGCTTGCCACGCCTTACTTGACTGTAAAACTCTCA
CTCTTACCGAACTTGGCCGTAACCTGCCAACCAAAGCGAGAACAAAACATAACATCAAACGAATCGACCG
ATTGTTAGGTAATCGTCACCTCCACAAAGAGCGACTCGCTGTATACCGTTGGCATGCTAGCTTTATCTGT
TCGGGCAATACGATGCCCATTGTACTTGTTGACTGGTCTGATATCCGTGAGCAAAAACGGCTTATGGTAT
TGCGAGCTTCAGTCGCACTACACGGTCGTTCTGTTACTCTTTATGAGAAAGCGTTCCCGCTTTCAGAGCA
ATGTTCAAAGAAAGCTCATGACCAATTTCTAGCCGACCTTGCGAGCATTCTACCGAGTAACACCACACCG
CTCATTGTCAGTGATGCTGGCTTTAAAGTGCCATGGTATAAATCCGTTGAGAAGCTGGGTTGGTACTGGT
TAAGTCGAGTAAGAGGAAAAGTACAATATGCAGACCTAGGAGCGGAAAACTGGAAACCTATCAGCAACTT
ACATGATATGTCATCTAGTCACTCAAAGACTTTAGGCTATAAGAGGCTGACTAAAAGCAACCCAATCTCA
TGCCAAATTCTATTGTATAAATCTCGCTCTAAAGGCCGAAAAAATCAGCGCTCGACACGGACTCATTGTC
ACCACCCGTCACCTAAAATCTACTCAGCGTCGGCAAAGGAGCCATGGATTCTAGCAACTAACTTACCTGT
TGAAATTCGAACACCCAAACAACTTGTTAATATCTATTCGAAGCGAATGCAGATTGAAGAAACCTTCCGA
GACTTGAAAAGTCCTGCCTACGGACTAGGCCTACGCCATAGCCGAACGAGCAGCTCAGAGCGTTTTGATA
TCATGCTGCTAATCGCCCTGATGCTTCAACTAACATGTTGGCTTGCGGGCGTTCATGCTCAGAAACAAGG
TTGGGACAAGCACTTCCAGGCTAACACAGTCAGAAATCGAAACGTACTCTCAACAGTTCGCTTAGGCATG
GAAGTTTTGCGGCATTCTGGCTACACAATAACAAGGGAAGACTCACTCGTGGCTGCAACCCTGCTTACTC
AAAATCTATTCACACATGGTTACGTTTTGGGGAAATTATGAGGGGATCTCTCAGCGCTTGGCGTAATCAT
GGTCATAGCTGTTTCCTGTGTGAAATTGTTATCCGCTCACAATTCCACACAACATACGAGCCGGAAGCAT
AAAGTGTAAAGCCTGGGGTGCCTAATGAGTGAGCTAACTCACATTAATTGCGTTGCGCTCACTGCCCGCT
TTCCAGTCGGGAAACCTGTCGTGCCAGCTGCATTAATGAATCGGCCAACGCGCGGGGAGAGGCGGTTTGC
GTATTGGGCGCTCTTCCGCTTCCTCGCTCACTGACTCGCTGCGCTCGGTCGTTCGGCTGCGGCGAGCGGT
ATCAGCTCACTCAAAGGCGGTAATACGGTTATCCACAGAATCAGGGGATAACGCAGGAAAGAACATGTGA
GCAAAAGGCCAGCAAAAGGCCAGGAACCGTAAAAAGGCCGCGTTGCTGGCGTTTTTCCATAGGCTCCGCC
CCCCTGACGAGCATCACAAAAATCGACGCTCAAGTCAGAGGTGGCGAAACCCGACAGGACTATAAAGATA
CCAGGCGTTTCCCCCTGGAAGCTCCCTCGTGCGCTCTCCTGTTCCGACCCTGCCGCTTACCGGATACCTG
TCCGCCTTTCTCCCTTCGGGAAGCGTGGCGCTTTCTCATAGCTCACGCTGTAGGTATCTCAGTTCGGTGT
AGGTCGTTCGCTCCAAGCTGGGCTGTGTGCACGAACCCCCCGTTCAGCCCGACCGCTGCGCCTTATCCGG
TAACTATCGTCTTGAGTCCAACCCGGTAAGACACGACTTATCGCCACTGGCAGCAGCCACTGGTAACAGG
ATTAGCAGAGCGAGGTATGTAGGCGGTGCTACAGAGTTCTTGAAGTGGTGGCCTAACTACGGCTACACTA
GAAGAACAGTATTTGGTATCTGCGCTCTGCTGAAGCCAGTTACCTTCGGAAAAAGAGTTGGTAGCTCTTG
ATCCGGCAAACAAACCACCGCTGGTAGCGGTGGTTTTTTTGTTTGCAAGCAGCAGATTACGCGCAGAAAA
AAAGGATCTCAAGAAGATCCTTTGATCTTTTCTACGGGGTCTGACGCTCAGTGGAACGAAAACTCACGTT
AAGGGATTTTGGTCATGAGATTATCAAAAAGGATCTTCACCTAGATCCTTTTAAATTAAAAATGAAGTTT
TAAATCAATCTAAAGTATATATGAGTAAACTTGGTCTGACAGTTACCAATGCTTAATCAGTGAGGCACCT
ATCTCAGCGATCTGTCTATTTCGTTCATCCATAGTTGCCTGACTCCCCGTCGTGTAGATAACTACGATAC
GGGAGGGCTTACCATCTGGCCCCAGTGCTGCAATGATACCGCGAGACCCACGCTCACCGGCTCCAGATTT
ATCAGCAATAAACCAGCCAGCCGGAAGGGCCGAGCGCAGAAGTGGTCCTGCAACTTTATCCGCCTCCATC
CAGTCTATTAATTGTTGCCGGGAAGCTAGAGTAAGTAGTTCGCCAGTTAATAGTTTGCGCAACGTTGTTG
CCATTGCTACAGGCATCGTGGTGTCACGCTCGTCGTTTGGTATGGCTTCATTCAGCTCCGGTTCCCAACG
ATCAAGGCGAGTTACATGATCCCCCATGTTGTGCAAAAAAGCGGTTAGCTCCTTCGGTCCTCCGATCGTT
GTCAGAAGTAAGTTGGCCGCAGTGTTATCACTCATGGTTATGGCAGCACTGCATAATTCTCTTACTGTCA
TGCCATCCGTAAGATGCTTTTCTGTGACTGGTGAGTACTCAACCAAGTCATTCTGAGAATAGTGTATGCG
GCGACCGAGTTGCTCTTGCCCGGCGTCAATACGGGATAATACCGCGCCACATAGCAGAACTTTAAAAGTG
CTCATCATTGGAAAACGTTCTTCGGGGCGAAAACTCTCAAGGATCTTACCGCTGTTGAGATCCAGTTCGA
TGTAACCCACTCGTGCACCCAACTGATCTTCAGCATCTTTTACTTTCACCAGCGTTTCTGGGTGAGCAAA
AACAGGAAGGCAAAATGCCGCAAAAAAGGGAATAAGGGCGACACGGAAATGTTGAATACTCATACTCTTC
CTTTTTCAATATTATTGAAGCATTTATCAGGGTTATTGTCTCATGAGCGGATACATATTTGAATGTATTT
AGAAAAATAAACAAATAGGGGTTCCGCGCACATTTCCCCGAAAAGTGCCACCTGGGTCCTTTTCATCACG
TGCTATAAAAATAATTATAATTTAAATTTTTTAATATAAATATATAAATTAAAAATAGAAAGTAAAAAAA
GAAATTAAAGAAAAAATAGTTTTTGTTTTCCGAAGATGTAAAAGACTCTAGGGGGATCGCCAACAAATAC
TACCTTTTATCTTGCTCTTCCTGCTCTCAGGTATTAATGCCGAATTGTTTCATCTTGTCTGTGTAGAAGA
CCACACACGAAAATCCTGTGATTTTACATTTTACTTATCGTTAATCGAATGTATATCTATTTAATCTGCT
TTTCTTGTCTAATAAATATATATGTAAAGTACGCTTTTTGTTGAAATTTTTTAAACCTTTGTTTATTTTT
TTTTCTTCATTCCGTAACTCTTCTACCTTCTTTATTTACTTTCTAAAATCCAAATACAAAACATAAAAAT
AAATAAACACAGAGTAAATTCCCAAATTATTCCATCATTAAAAGATACGAGGCGCGTGTAAGTTACAGGC
AAGCGATCCGTCTAAGAAACCATTATTATCATGACATTAACCTATAAAAATAGGCGTATCACGAGGCCCT
TTCGTC
Features (pLannotate 1.2.2; 23 found; start..end, strand, type, name):
    137..186     +  misc_feature   bom (fragment): basis of mobility region from pBR322
    194..409     +  promoter       URA3 promoter: S. cerevisiae URA3
    410..1213    +  CDS            URA3: orotidine-5'-phosphate decarboxylase, required for uracil biosynthesis; S. cerevisiae URA3; yeast auxotrophic marker, counterselectable with 5-fluoroorotic acid (5-FOA)
   1292..1343    +  misc_feature   bom (fragment): basis of mobility region from pBR322
   1371..1799    -  rep_origin     f1 ori (sequence partly withheld): f1 bacteriophage origin of replication; arrow indicates direction of (+) strand synthesis
   1803..1958    -  CDS            lacZα (fragment): LacZα fragment of β-galactosidase; lacZ fragment
   1966..1984    +  promoter       T7 promoter: promoter for bacteriophage T7 RNA polymerase
   1996..2664    +  CDS            TUB4 (fragment): TBG_YEAST - Experimental evidence at protein level: Swiss-Prot protein existence level 1. Tubulin is the major constituent of microtubules. The gamma chain is found at microtubule organizing centers (MTOC) such as the spindle poles or the centrosome, suggesting that it is involved in the minus-end nucleation of microtubule assembly. TUB4 is an important spindle pole body component that organizes both cytoplasmic and nuclear microtubule arrays. From Saccharomyces cerevisiae (strain ATCC 204508 / S288c) (Baker's yeast).
   2996..3649    +  CDS            ATG38: ATG38_YEAST - Experimental evidence at protein level: Swiss-Prot protein existence level 1. Autophagy-related protein required for cytoplasm to vacuole transport (Cvt) and autophagy as a part of the autophagy-specific VPS34 PI3-kinase complex I. This complex is essential to recruit the ATG8- phosphatidylinositol conjugate and the ATG12-ATG5 conjugate to the pre- autophagosomal structure. ATG38 is required for the integrity of the active PI3-kinase complex I by maintaining an association between VPS15-VPS34 and ATG1P-VPS30 subcomplexes. From Saccharomyces cerevisiae (strain ATCC 204508 / S288c)
   3656..3721    +  CDS            3xFLAG: three tandem FLAG® epitope tags, followed by an enterokinase cleavage site
   3738..3925    +  terminator     ADH1 terminator: S. cerevisiae ADH1; transcription terminator for the S. cerevisiae alcohol dehydrogenase 1 (ADH1) gene
   3958..3981    -  misc_feature   MCS (fragment): pBluescript multiple cloning site
   3994..4012    -  promoter       T3 promoter: promoter for bacteriophage T3 RNA polymerase
   4069..4138    -  ncRNA          RNA-OUT: Accession: RF00240 - RNA-OUT
   5395..5411    -  protein_bind   lac operator: The lac repressor binds to the lac operator to inhibit transcription in E. coli. This inhibition can be relieved by adding lactose or isopropyl-β-D-thiogalactopyranoside (IPTG). lac repressor encoded by lacI
   5419..5449    -  promoter       lac promoter: promoter for the E. coli lac operon
   5464..5485    -  protein_bind   CAP binding site: CAP binding activates transcription in the presence of cAMP. E. coli catabolite activator protein
   5498..5590    -  CDS            lacI (fragment): lac repressor; lacI; The lac repressor binds to the lac operator to inhibit transcription in E. coli. This inhibition can be relieved by adding lactose or isopropyl-β-D-thiogalactopyranoside (IPTG).
   5773..6361    -  rep_origin     ori: high-copy-number ColE1/pMB1/pBR322/pUC origin of replication
   6532..7392    -  CDS            AmpR: β-lactamase; bla; confers resistance to ampicillin, carbenicillin, and related antibiotics
   7393..7497    -  promoter       AmpR promoter: bla
   7534..8037    +  misc_feature   CEN/ARS: S. cerevisiae CEN6 centromere fused to an autonomously replicating sequence
   8105..35      +  CDS            rop (fragment) (across the origin): Rop protein, which maintains plasmids at low copy number; rop
