[The description below was written by a language model from this plasmid's Addgene catalogue record and pLannotate feature annotations shown in this document.]
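Description:
pYO829 is a yeast expression plasmid built on pRS416, a low-copy centromeric E. coli–yeast shuttle vector. In Saccharomyces cerevisiae it is maintained through the CEN6/ARS element and selected by the URA3 auxotrophic marker, which can also be counterselected with 5-FOA. In bacteria it replicates from a high-copy ColE1/pUC-type origin and is selected with ampicillin through the β-lactamase gene. The backbone also retains the usual pBluescript-derived parts: an f1 origin, lacZα and lac promoter/operator remnants, and T7 and T3 promoters flanking the cloning region.

The insert is S. cerevisiae ATG38 (YLR211C) carrying an internal deletion of residues 182 to 209, fused at its C terminus to a 3xFLAG epitope and followed by the ADH1 terminator. Expression is driven by the gene's own promoter. This promoter is not annotated as a separate feature, but the genomic segment upstream of the coding sequence includes a fragment of the neighbouring TUB4 gene, which is consistent with native flanking DNA having been cloned along with ATG38. Atg38 is a subunit of the autophagy-specific Vps34 PI3-kinase complex I, where it helps hold the Vps15–Vps34 and Atg14–Vps30 subcomplexes together. A FLAG-tagged deletion variant expressed at near-native levels suits structure–function work, such as detection, immunoprecipitation or complementation tests of what the deleted region contributes to complex assembly and autophagy.

Repository sequencing found an IS4 transposase-like insertion element in the backbone downstream of the T3 promoter. It corresponds to the largely unannotated stretch containing an RNA-OUT feature, and it is not expected to affect plasmid function.
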