Addgene plasmid #242492: pYO829
Purpose: Expression of ScAtg38 Δ(182 to 209)-3xFLAG under its own promoter
Depositing lab: Roger Williams. Depositing organization: MRC Laboratory of Molecular Biology. Publication: Characterization of Atg38 and NRBF2, a fifth subunit of the autophagic Vps34/PIK3C3 complex. Ohashi Y, Soler N, Garcia Ortegon M, Zhang L, Kirsten ML, Perisic O, Masson GR, Burke JE, Jakobi AJ, Apostolakis AA, Johnson CM, Ohashi M, Ktistakis NT, Sachse C, Williams RL. Autophagy. 2016 Nov;12(11):2129-2144. doi: 10.1080/15548627.2016.1226736. Epub 2016 Sep 14. PubMed 27630019.
Backbone
  Vector backbone: pRS416
  Vector type: Yeast Expression
  Selectable markers: URA3
Growth in bacteria
  Bacterial resistance: Ampicillin, 100 μg/mL
  Growth temperature: 37°C
  Growth strain: DH5alpha
  Copy number: High Copy
Gene/Insert
  Gene/Insert name: ATG38
  Species: S. cerevisiae (budding yeast)
  Mutation: deletion of aa 182 to 209
  Entrez Gene: YLR211C
  Tag / fusion protein: 3xFLAG (C terminal on insert)
  Cloning method: Restriction Enzyme; 5′ cloning site unknown (unknown if destroyed)
Terms and licenses: Academic/Nonprofit Terms; Industry Terms: Not Available to Industry
Depositor comments: Addgene found the insertion of an IS4 transposase like element in the backbone, downstream of T3 promoter. This discrepancy is not likely to affect plasmid function.
How to cite: pYO829 was a gift from Roger Williams (Addgene plasmid # 242492 ; http://n2t.net/addgene:242492 ; RRID:Addgene_242492)
